Addgene plasmid #19353: pFA6a-bleMX6-P81nmt1-3FLAG
Depositing lab: Eishi Noguchi. Depositing organization: Drexel University. Publication: A vector system for genomic FLAG epitope-tagging in Schizosaccharomyces pombe. Noguchi C, Garabedian MV, Malik M, Noguchi E. Biotechnol J. 2008 Oct;3(9-10):1280-5. doi: 10.1002/biot.200800140. PubMed 18729046.
Backbone
  Vector backbone: pFA6a-kanMX6-P81nmt1-3FLAG
  Backbone size w/o insert (bp): 4000
  Vector type: Yeast Expression
  Selectable markers: Phleomycin
Growth in bacteria
  Bacterial resistance: Ampicillin, 100 μg/mL
  Growth temperature: 37°C
  Growth strain: DH5alpha
  Growth instructions: DH5 alpha
  Copy number: Unknown
Gene/Insert
  Gene/Insert name: bleMX6
  Species: Streptoalloteichus hindustanus
  Insert size (bp): 1000
  Cloning method: Restriction Enzyme; 5′ cloning site BglII (unknown if destroyed); 3′ cloning site PmeI (unknown if destroyed)
  Sequencing primers: 5′ n/a
Terms and licenses: Academic/Nonprofit Terms; Industry Terms: Not Available to Industry
How to cite: pFA6a-bleMX6-P81nmt1-3FLAG was a gift from Eishi Noguchi (Addgene plasmid # 19353 ; http://n2t.net/addgene:19353 ; RRID:Addgene_19353)
