[The description below was written by a language model from this plasmid's Addgene catalogue record and pLannotate feature annotations shown in this document.]
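Description:
pFA6a-bleMX6-P81nmt1-3FLAG is a member of the pFA6a family of PCR-template plasmids, built for genomic FLAG epitope tagging in the fission yeast Schizosaccharomyces pombe. It is catalogued as a yeast expression vector. The feature table shows no yeast replication origin, which fits its use as a source of an integrating cassette rather than an episome. In E. coli it is propagated through a high-copy ColE1/pUC-type origin and selected with ampicillin via the β-lactamase gene. Short remnants of bom, rop and lacI, plus flanking SP6 and T7 promoters, are leftovers of the cloning backbone.

The plasmid was derived from pFA6a-kanMX6-P81nmt1-3FLAG by replacing the kanMX6 marker with bleMX6 on a BglII–PmeI fragment. bleMX6 carries the bleomycin/phleomycin-resistance gene of Streptoalloteichus hindustanus in an MX-type yeast expression cassette, so yeast integrants are selected on phleomycin. The marker lies in the opposite orientation to the adjacent module. That module consists of a thiamine-repressible nmt1 promoter followed by FLAG and 3xFLAG coding sequence and the S. cerevisiae ADH1 terminator. The automated annotation labels the promoter as wild-type nmt1, but the plasmid name indicates the P81 variant, generally known as the weakest attenuated form. The record does not itself document the difference.

With the marker upstream of the promoter and tag, the arrangement suits amplification with primers carrying homology to a target locus. Integration at the 5′ end of a chromosomal gene would then replace its native promoter with low-level, thiamine-regulated expression and add an N-terminal 3xFLAG tag for detection or immunoprecipitation. The alternative marker allows it to be combined with kanMX-based modifications in one strain.
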