Features (pLannotate 1.2.2; 13 found; start..end, strand, type, name):
      1..19      -  promoter       SP6 promoter: promoter for bacteriophage SP6 RNA polymerase
     82..133     -  misc_feature   bom (fragment): basis of mobility region from pBR322
    235..270     -  CDS            rop (fragment): Rop protein, which maintains plasmids at low copy number; rop
    365..469     +  promoter       AmpR promoter: bla
    470..1330    +  CDS            AmpR: β-lactamase; bla; confers resistance to ampicillin, carbenicillin, and related antibiotics
   1501..2089    +  rep_origin     ori: high-copy-number ColE1/pMB1/pBR322/pUC origin of replication
   2272..2325    +  CDS            lacI (fragment): lac repressor; lacI; The lac repressor binds to the lac operator to inhibit transcription in E. coli. This inhibition can be relieved by adding lactose or isopropyl-β-D-thiogalactopyranoside (IPTG).
   2347..2365    +  promoter       T7 promoter: promoter for bacteriophage T7 RNA polymerase
   2470..3391    -  gene           bleMX6: yeast selectable marker conferring phleomycin resistance
   3436..4594    +  promoter       nmt1 promoter: wild-type nmt1 promoter from Schizosaccharomyces pombe, conferring strong thiamine-repressible expression
   4615..4635    +  CDS            FLAG (fragment): FLAG® epitope tag, followed by an enterokinase cleavage site
   4636..4679    +  CDS            3xFLAG (fragment): three tandem FLAG® epitope tags
   4707..4894    +  terminator     ADH1 terminator: S. cerevisiae ADH1; transcription terminator for the S. cerevisiae alcohol dehydrogenase 1 (ADH1) gene
>Addgene plasmid #19353 | pFA6a-bleMX6-P81nmt1-3FLAG | depositor full sequence | sequence record 9008 | Author sequence
TCTATAGTGTCACCTAAATCGTATGTGTATGATACATAAGGTTATGTATTAATTGTAGCCGCGTTCTAAC
GACAATATGTCCATATGGTGCACTCTCAGTACAATCTGCTCTGATGCCGCATAGTTAAGCCAGCCCCGAC
ACCCGCCAACACCCGCTGACGCGCCCTGACGGGCTTGTCTGCTCCCGGCATCCGCTTACAGACAAGCTGT
GACCGTCTCCGGGAGCTGCATGTGTCAGAGGTTTTCACCGTCATCACCGAAACGCGCGAGACGAAAGGGC
CTCGTGATACGCCTATTTTTATAGGTTAATGTCATGATAATAATGGTTTCTTAGACGTCAGGTGGCACTT
TTCGGGGAAATGTGCGCGGAACCCCTATTTGTTTATTTTTCTAAATACATTCAAATATGTATCCGCTCAT
GAGACAATAACCCTGATAAATGCTTCAATAATATTGAAAAAGGAAGAGTATGAGTATTCAACATTTCCGT
GTCGCCCTTATTCCCTTTTTTGCGGCATTTTGCCTTCCTGTTTTTGCTCACCCAGAAACGCTGGTGAAAG
TAAAAGATGCTGAAGATCAGTTGGGTGCACGAGTGGGTTACATCGAACTGGATCTCAACAGCGGTAAGAT
CCTTGAGAGTTTTCGCCCCGAAGAACGTTTTCCAATGATGAGCACTTTTAAAGTTCTGCTATGTGGCGCG
GTATTATCCCGTATTGACGCCGGGCAAGAGCAACTCGGTCGCCGCATACACTATTCTCAGAATGACTTGG
TTGAGTACTCACCAGTCACAGAAAAGCATCTTACGGATGGCATGACAGTAAGAGAATTATGCAGTGCTGC
CATAACCATGAGTGATAACACTGCGGCCAACTTACTTCTGACAACGATCGGAGGACCGAAGGAGCTAACC
GCTTTTTTGCACAACATGGGGGATCATGTAACTCGCCTTGATCGTTGGGAACCGGAGCTGAATGAAGCCA
TACCAAACGACGAGCGTGACACCACGATGCCTGTAGCAATGGCAACAACGTTGCGCAAACTATTAACTGG
CGAACTACTTACTCTAGCTTCCCGGCAACAATTAATAGACTGGATGGAGGCGGATAAAGTTGCAGGACCA
CTTCTGCGCTCGGCCCTTCCGGCTGGCTGGTTTATTGCTGATAAATCTGGAGCCGGTGAGCGTGGGTCTC
GCGGTATCATTGCAGCACTGGGGCCAGATGGTAAGCCCTCCCGTATCGTAGTTATCTACACGACGGGGAG
TCAGGCAACTATGGATGAACGAAATAGACAGATCGCTGAGATAGGTGCCTCACTGATTAAGCATTGGTAA
CTGTCAGACCAAGTTTACTCATATATACTTTAGATTGATTTAAAACTTCATTTTTAATTTAAAAGGATCT
AGGTGAAGATCCTTTTTGATAATCTCATGACCAAAATCCCTTAACGTGAGTTTTCGTTCCACTGAGCGTC
AGACCCCGTAGAAAAGATCAAAGGATCTTCTTGAGATCCTTTTTTTCTGCGCGTAATCTGCTGCTTGCAA
ACAAAAAAACCACCGCTACCAGCGGTGGTTTGTTTGCCGGATCAAGAGCTACCAACTCTTTTTCCGAAGG
TAACTGGCTTCAGCAGAGCGCAGATACCAAATACTGTCCTTCTAGTGTAGCCGTAGTTAGGCCACCACTT
CAAGAACTCTGTAGCACCGCCTACATACCTCGCTCTGCTAATCCTGTTACCAGTGGCTGCTGCCAGTGGC
GATAAGTCGTGTCTTACCGGGTTGGACTCAAGACGATAGTTACCGGATAAGGCGCAGCGGTCGGGCTGAA
CGGGGGGTTCGTGCACACAGCCCAGCTTGGAGCGAACGACCTACACCGAACTGAGATACCTACAGCGTGA
GCATTGAGAAAGCGCCACGCTTCCCGAAGGGAGAAAGGCGGACAGGTATCCGGTAAGCGGCAGGGTCGGA
ACAGGAGAGCGCACGAGGGAGCTTCCAGGGGGAAACGCCTGGTATCTTTATAGTCCTGTCGGGTTTCGCC
ACCTCTGACTTGAGCGTCGATTTTTGTGATGCTCGTCAGGGGGGCGGAGCCTATGGAAAAACGCCAGCAA
CGCGGCCTTTTTACGGTTCCTGGCCTTTTGCTGGCCTTTTGCTCACATGTTCTTTCCTGCGTTATCCCCT
GATTCTGTGGATAACCGTATTACCGCCTTTGAGTGAGCTGATACCGCTCGCCGCAGCCGAACGACCGAGC
GCAGCGAGTCAGTGAGCGAGGAAGCGGAAGAGCGCCCAATACGCAAACCGCCTCTCCCCGCGCGTTGGCC
GATTCATTAATGCAGGTTAACCTGGCTTATCGAAATTAATACGACTCACTATAGGGAGACCGGCAGATCC
GCGGCCGCATAGGCCACTAGTGGATCTGATATCATCGATGAATTCGAGCTCGTTTAAACTGGATGGCGGC
GTTAGTATCGAATCGACAGCAGTATAGCGACCAGCATTCACATACGATTGACGCATGATATTACTTTCTG
CGCACTTAACTTCGCATCTGGGCAGATGATGTCGAGGCGAAAAAAAATATAAATCACGCTAACATTTGAT
TAAAATAGAACAACTACAATATAAAAAAACTATACAAATGACAAGTTCTTGAAAACAAGAATCTTTTTAT
TGTCAGTACTGATCAGTCCTGCTCCTCGGCCACGAAGTGCACGCAGTTGCCGGCCGGGTCGCGCAGGGCG
AACTCCCGCCCCCACGGCTGCTCGCCGATCTCGGTCATGGCCGGCCCGGAGGCGTCCCGGAAGTTCGTGG
ACACGACCTCCGACCACTCGGCGTACAGCTCGTCCAGGCCGCGCACCCACACCCAGGCCAGGGTGTTGTC
CGGCACCACCTGGTCCTGGACCGCGCTGATGAACAGGGTCACGTCGTCCCGGACCACACCGGCGAAGTCG
TCCTCCACGAAGTCCCGGGAGAACCCGAGCCGGTCGGTCCAGAACTCGACCGCTCCGGCGACGTCGCGCG
CGGTGAGCACCGGAACGGCACTGGTCAACTTGGCCATGGTTGTTTATGTTCGGATGTGATGTGAGAACTG
TATCCTAGCAAGATTTTAAAAGGAAGTATATGAAAGAAGAACCTCAGTGGCAAATCCTAACCTTTTATAT
TTCTCTACAGGGGCGCGGCGTGGGGACAATTCAACGCGTCTGTGAGGGGAGCGTTTCCCTGCTCGCAGGT
CTGCAGCGAGGAGCCGTAATTTTTGCTTCGCGCCGTGCGGCCATCAAAATGTATGGATGCAAATGATTAT
ACATGGGGATGTATGGGCTAAATGTACGGGCGACAGTCACATCATGCCCCTGAGCTGCGCACGTCAAGAC
TGTCAAGGAGGGTATTCTGGGCCTCCATGTCGCTGGCCGGGTGACCCGGCGGGGACGAGGCAAGCTAAAC
AGATCTCGCCATAAAAGACAGAATAAGTCATCAGCGGTTGTTTCATTTCCTATATTTTTTTTTTATTTTT
TTATTTTTTAATAAGGGAAAATTTAACGTCTAAGGATACAGAAGATTGTTAGCACATTAAAGTAATAAAG
GCTTAAGTAGTAAGTGCCTTAGCATGTTATTGTATTTCAAAGGACATAATCTAAAATAATAACAATATCA
TTTCTCACAAGTTATTCAATTTTCTTTTTTTTTTCTAATAATATCAAGAATGTATTATTTGTTTGACATA
AGTCAACTAATTTATTTAATATGCTGGATTAATCTTGCAGACATGTAAATTAACAAGTTTTAGTCAAATA
ACGTTGAAGTTTCAATGAACTCAAATAATTTCTCTTTTTTTTTATATAACCATATATGTCTAATCTGATT
TATATTTTCCGCAGGATCAACTGAAGTTATGACATTTGGATTGGATCACTTATAACCTTGGTCGCCAAAT
AATACAAAAATCAGCGTTATAAAACAAAGAAGGTTTTTGTTAAGAAATTAATCCTCTTTCTTGATAAGAA
AGTTGAACCGAAATTGCAGATACTGATATATGAAAATAATACCCACAATTTTGGGAATAGCGCAAGCCTC
AATTTAAACAATAGGTGAGGACACATGATAATGACCTCAATGATTGTTAGAAGAAAAGAGCCTCATTACA
AAATCGAAAAATGAATGGTTGGGTACAAGTTTCCAAAACATGGTAAAGTGGACTTTGCGTATGAGACGTA
AATAGAAAAAAACACTTGTTATATGTTTTCTAGAATTATTGTTGTCTCTTTATGGTTGGATGATGCAAAA
TAGTAATTTCGGTTAGTTGCTGTAAAACACCACGAGACAAATAGATATGGATATTTATTAAATCAGGAAA
AACGTAACTCTCGGCTACTGGATGGTTCAGTCACCCAACGATTACTGGGGAGAGAAAACAGGGCAAAAGC
AAAGCTTAAAGGAATCCGATTGTCATTCGGCAATGTGCAGCGAAACTAAAAACCGGATAATGGACCTGTT
AATCGAAACATTGAAGATGGAAGAGGAATCCTGGCATATCATCAATTGAATAAGTTGAATTAATTATTTC
AATCTCATTCTCACTTTCTGACTTATAGTCGCTTTGTTAAATCATGTCTTTAATTAATATGGACTACAAG
GACGACGATGACAAGGATTACAAAGATGACGACGATAAGGACTATAAGGACGATGATGATAAATAGGGCG
CGCCACTTCTAAATAAGCGAATTTCTTATGATTTATGATTTTTATTATTAAATAAGTTATAAAAAAAATA
AGTGTATACAAATTTTAAAGTGACTCTTAGGTTTTAAAACGAAAATTCTTATTCTTGAGTAACTCTTTCC
TGTAGGTCAGGTTGCTTTCTCAGGTATAGTATGAGGTCGCTCTTATTGACCACACCTCTACCGGCAGATC
CGCTAGGGATAACAGGGTAATATAGATCCGTCGACCTGCAGCGTACGAAGCTTCAGCTGGCGGCCGCGT
