>Addgene plasmid #19353 | pFA6a-bleMX6-P81nmt1-3FLAG | addgene partial sequence | sequence record 25114 | T7 5'-TAATACGACTCACTATAGGG-3'
GAACGGGCGCATGGCACTGTGGATCTGATATCATCGATGAATTCGAGCTCGTTTAAACTGGATGGCGGCG
TTAGTATCGAATCGACAGCAGTATAGCGACCAGCATTCACATACGATTGACGCATGATATTACTTTCTGC
GCACTTAACTTCGCATCTGGGCAGATGATGTCGAGGCGAAAAAAAATATAAATCACGCTAACATTTGATT
AAAATAGAACAACTACAATATAAAAAAACTATACAAATGACAAGTTCTTGAAAACAAGAATCTTTTTATT
GTCAGTACTGATCAGTCCTGCTCCTCGTCCACGAAGTGCACGCAGTTGCCGGCCGGGTCGCGCAGGGCGA
ACTCCCGCCCCCACGGCTGCTCGCCGATCTCGGTCATGGCCGGCCCGGAGGCGTCCCGGAAGTTCGTGGA
CACGACCTCCGACCACTCGGCGTACAGCTCGTCCAGGCCGCGCACCCACACCCAGGCCAGGGTGTTGTCC
GACACCACCTGGTCCTGGACCGCGCTGATGAACAGGGTCACGTCGTCCCGGACCACACCGGCGAAGTCGT
CCTCCACGAAGTCCCGGGAGAACCCGAGCCGGTCGGTCCAGAACTCGACCGCTCCGGCGACGTCGCGCGC
GGTGAGCACCGGAACGGCACTGGTCAACTTGGCCATGGTTGTTTATGTTCGGATGTGATGTGAGAACTGT
ATCCTAGCAAGATTTTAAAAGGAAGTATATGAAAGAAGACCTGNGGGCAATCCTANTANTTTTTTTCTCT
ACAGGGGCGCGGCGTGGGGACATTCAACGCGTCTGTGAGGGAGCGTTTCCCN
